Addgene plasmid #90474: pET28a-HIS-TagGFP2-TEV-GGG-ELP(40nm)-Cys
Purpose: Elastin Like Polypeptide: [(VPGEG)-(VPGVG)4-(VPGAG)2-(VPGGG)2-(VPGEG)]2, with N-Terminal TagGFP2 and TEV-cleavage site, leaving an N-terminal Sortase Recognition Sequence GGG and a C-terminal Cysteine
Depositing lab: Hermann Gaub. Depositing organization: Ludwig-Maximilians-Universitaet Muenchen (LMU).
Backbone
  Vector backbone: pET28a
  Backbone manufacturer: Novagen
  Backbone size w/o insert (bp): 5216
  Total vector size (bp): 6293
  Vector type: Bacterial Expression
Growth in bacteria
  Bacterial resistance: Kanamycin, 50 μg/mL
  Growth temperature: 37°C
  Growth strain: DH5alpha
  Growth instructions: For protein production transformed NiCo21(DE3) strains in auto induction media (supplemented with 5 mg/ml proline, valine and 10 mg/ml glycin) were grown for 24 hrs (6 hrs 37°C, 18 hrs 25°C).
  Copy number: Low Copy
Gene/Insert
  Gene/Insert name: TagGFP2-TEV-GGG-ELP(40nm)-Cys (alt name: Elastin like polypeptide)
  Species: Synthetic
  Insert size (bp): 1077
  Promoter: T7
  Tag / fusion protein: Sortase-Tag (N terminal on insert); Cysteine (C terminal on insert)
  Cloning method: Gibson Cloning
  Sequencing primers: 5′ CCGATCTTCCCCATCGGT; 3′ CTAGTTATTGCTCAGCGGT
Terms and licenses: Academic/Nonprofit Terms; Industry Terms: Not Available to Industry
Depositor comments: The underlying cloning procedure of the employed ELP genes is described in this article: Ott, W.; Nicolaus, T.; Gaub, H. E.; Nash, M. A. Sequence-Independent Cloning and Post-Translational Modification of Repetitive Protein Polymers through Sortase and Sfp-Mediated Enzymatic Ligation. Biomacromolecules 2016, 17, 1330−1338.
How to cite: pET28a-HIS-TagGFP2-TEV-GGG-ELP(40nm)-Cys was a gift from Hermann Gaub (Addgene plasmid # 90474 ; http://n2t.net/addgene:90474 ; RRID:Addgene_90474)
