[The description below was written by a language model from this plasmid's Addgene catalogue record and pLannotate feature annotations shown in this document.]
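Description:
pET28a-HIS-TagGFP2-TEV-GGG-ELP(40nm)-Cys is a bacterial expression plasmid of about 6.3 kb built on the Novagen pET28a backbone, with a synthetic fusion gene of roughly 1.1 kb inserted by Gibson assembly. It is selected with kanamycin through the aph(3')-Ia gene. Replication is from a pBR322-type ColE1 origin accompanied by the bom region and rop, which is consistent with the low copy number in the catalogue entry. An f1 origin is also present. Expression follows the standard pET arrangement: a T7 promoter with an adjacent lac operator, the T7 gene 10 ribosome binding site and a downstream T7 terminator. The plasmid-borne lacI keeps the cassette repressed until induction in a host that supplies T7 RNA polymerase, such as a DE3 strain.

The open reading frame begins with a polyhistidine affinity tag. This is followed by the monomeric green fluorescent protein TagGFP2 and a TEV protease site, then a triglycine, an elastin-like polypeptide (ELP) and a terminal cysteine. The ELP is made of repeated VPGXG pentapeptides with glutamate, valine, alanine and glycine as guest residues. "40nm" in the name presumably refers to the polymer's length, though the record does not define it. TEV cleavage removes the His-TagGFP2 module and exposes the N-terminal GGG, which serves as the nucleophile for sortase-mediated ligation. The C-terminal cysteine provides a thiol for site-specific chemical coupling. The depositor links the design to work on cloning repetitive protein polymers and modifying them enzymatically after translation.

Both feature tables (depositor and sequencing-derived, differing by 4 nt and in start position) leave the repetitive ELP region unannotated. The short "SET1", "TcR" and "AmpR promoter" fragment calls probably reflect backbone remnants or spurious matches rather than functional elements.
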