Features (pLannotate 1.2.2; 20 found; start..end, strand, type, name):
     12..467     +  rep_origin     f1 ori (sequence partly withheld): f1 bacteriophage origin of replication; arrow indicates direction of (+) strand synthesis
    494..551     +  promoter       AmpR promoter (fragment): bla
    560..1375    -  CDS            KanR: aminoglycoside phosphotransferase; aph(3')-Ia; confers resistance to kanamycin in bacteria or G418 (Geneticin®) in eukaryotes
   1497..2085    +  rep_origin     ori: high-copy-number ColE1/pMB1/pBR322/pUC origin of replication
   2271..2413    -  misc_feature   bom: basis of mobility region from pBR322
   2515..2706    -  CDS            rop: Rop protein, which maintains plasmids at low copy number; rop
   2723..3103    +  CDS            YPB1_ECOLX: Protein predicted: Swiss-Prot protein existence level 4. From Escherichia coli.
   3175..3466    -  CDS            TcR (fragment): tetracycline efflux protein; tet; confers resistance to tetracycline
   3481..3502    -  protein_bind   CAP binding site: CAP binding activates transcription in the presence of cAMP. E. coli catabolite activator protein
   3515..4597    -  CDS            lacI: lac repressor; lacI; The lac repressor binds to the lac operator to inhibit transcription in E. coli. This inhibition can be relieved by adding lactose or isopropyl-β-D-thiogalactopyranoside (IPTG).
   4598..4675    -  promoter       lacI promoter: lacI
   4683..4962    -  CDS            TcR (fragment): tetracycline efflux protein; tet; confers resistance to tetracycline
   4984..5002    +  promoter       T7 promoter: promoter for bacteriophage T7 RNA polymerase
   5003..5027    +  protein_bind   lac operator: The lac repressor binds to the lac operator to inhibit transcription in E. coli. This inhibition can be relieved by adding lactose or isopropyl-β-D-thiogalactopyranoside (IPTG). lac repressor encoded by lacI
   5042..5064    +  RBS            RBS: efficient ribosome binding site from bacteriophage T7 gene 10 (Olins and Rangwala, 1989)
   5080..5099    +  CDS            9xHis (fragment): 9xHis affinity tag
   5105..5815    +  CDS            TagGFP2: TagGFP2 is a basic (constitutively fluorescent) green fluorescent protein published in 2008, derived from Aequorea macrodactyla. It is reported to be a very rapidly-maturing monomer with low acid sensitivity.
   5816..5834    +  CDS            TEV site (fragment): tobacco etch virus (TEV) protease recognition and cleavage site
   6164..6213    +  CDS            SET1 (fragment): solubility-enhancement tag derived from T7 phage gene 10B
   6221..6268    +  terminator     T7 terminator: transcription terminator for bacteriophage T7 RNA polymerase
>Addgene plasmid #90474 | pET28a-HIS-TagGFP2-TEV-GGG-ELP(40nm)-Cys | depositor full sequence | sequence record 175179 | Full Sequence
TGGCGAATGGG
[124 nt withheld, positions 12-135]
C
[91 nt withheld, positions 137-227]
A
[49 nt withheld, positions 229-277]
CCTTTGACGTTGGAGTCCACGTTCTTT
[37 nt withheld, positions 305-341]
ACCCTATCTCGGTCTATTCTTTTGATTTATAAGGGATTTTGCCGATTTCGGCCTATTGGTTAAAAAATGA
GCTGATTTAACAAAAATTTAACGCGAATTTTAACAAAATATTAACGTTTACAATTTCAGGTGGCACTTTT
CGGGGAAATGTGCGCGGAACCCCTATTTGTTTATTTTTCTAAATACATTCAAATATGTATCCGCTCATGA
ATTAATTCTTAGAAAAACTCATCGAGCATCAAATGAAACTGCAATTTATTCATATCAGGATTATCAATAC
CATATTTTTGAAAAAGCCGTTTCTGTAATGAAGGAGAAAACTCACCGAGGCAGTTCCATAGGATGGCAAG
ATCCTGGTATCGGTCTGCGATTCCGACTCGTCCAACATCAATACAACCTATTAATTTCCCCTCGTCAAAA
ATAAGGTTATCAAGTGAGAAATCACCATGAGTGACGACTGAATCCGGTGAGAATGGCAAAAGTTTATGCA
TTTCTTTCCAGACTTGTTCAACAGGCCAGCCATTACGCTCGTCATCAAAATCACTCGCATCAACCAAACC
GTTATTCATTCGTGATTGCGCCTGAGCGAGACGAAATACGCGATCGCTGTTAAAAGGACAATTACAAACA
GGAATCGAATGCAACCGGCGCAGGAACACTGCCAGCGCATCAACAATATTTTCACCTGAATCAGGATATT
CTTCTAATACCTGGAATGCTGTTTTCCCGGGGATCGCAGTGGTGAGTAACCATGCATCATCAGGAGTACG
GATAAAATGCTTGATGGTCGGAAGAGGCATAAATTCCGTCAGCCAGTTTAGTCTGACCATCTCATCTGTA
ACATCATTGGCAACGCTACCTTTGCCATGTTTCAGAAACAACTCTGGCGCATCGGGCTTCCCATACAATC
GATAGATTGTCGCACCTGATTGCCCGACATTATCGCGAGCCCATTTATACCCATATAAATCAGCATCCAT
GTTGGAATTTAATCGCGGCCTAGAGCAAGACGTTTCCCGTTGAATATGGCTCATAACACCCCTTGTATTA
CTGTTTATGTAAGCAGACAGTTTTATTGTTCATGACCAAAATCCCTTAACGTGAGTTTTCGTTCCACTGA
GCGTCAGACCCCGTAGAAAAGATCAAAGGATCTTCTTGAGATCCTTTTTTTCTGCGCGTAATCTGCTGCT
TGCAAACAAAAAAACCACCGCTACCAGCGGTGGTTTGTTTGCCGGATCAAGAGCTACCAACTCTTTTTCC
GAAGGTAACTGGCTTCAGCAGAGCGCAGATACCAAATACTGTCCTTCTAGTGTAGCCGTAGTTAGGCCAC
CACTTCAAGAACTCTGTAGCACCGCCTACATACCTCGCTCTGCTAATCCTGTTACCAGTGGCTGCTGCCA
GTGGCGATAAGTCGTGTCTTACCGGGTTGGACTCAAGACGATAGTTACCGGATAAGGCGCAGCGGTCGGG
CTGAACGGGGGGTTCGTGCACACAGCCCAGCTTGGAGCGAACGACCTACACCGAACTGAGATACCTACAG
CGTGAGCTATGAGAAAGCGCCACGCTTCCCGAAGGGAGAAAGGCGGACAGGTATCCGGTAAGCGGCAGGG
TCGGAACAGGAGAGCGCACGAGGGAGCTTCCAGGGGGAAACGCCTGGTATCTTTATAGTCCTGTCGGGTT
TCGCCACCTCTGACTTGAGCGTCGATTTTTGTGATGCTCGTCAGGGGGGCGGAGCCTATGGAAAAACGCC
AGCAACGCGGCCTTTTTACGGTTCCTGGCCTTTTGCTGGCCTTTTGCTCACATGTTCTTTCCTGCGTTAT
CCCCTGATTCTGTGGATAACCGTATTACCGCCTTTGAGTGAGCTGATACCGCTCGCCGCAGCCGAACGAC
CGAGCGCAGCGAGTCAGTGAGCGAGGAAGCGGAAGAGCGCCTGATGCGGTATTTTCTCCTTACGCATCTG
TGCGGTATTTCACACCGCATATATGGTGCACTCTCAGTACAATCTGCTCTGATGCCGCATAGTTAAGCCA
GTATACACTCCGCTATCGCTACGTGACTGGGTCATGGCTGCGCCCCGACACCCGCCAACACCCGCTGACG
CGCCCTGACGGGCTTGTCTGCTCCCGGCATCCGCTTACAGACAAGCTGTGACCGTCTCCGGGAGCTGCAT
GTGTCAGAGGTTTTCACCGTCATCACCGAAACGCGCGAGGCAGCTGCGGTAAAGCTCATCAGCGTGGTCG
TGAAGCGATTCACAGATGTCTGCCTGTTCATCCGCGTCCAGCTCGTTGAGTTTCTCCAGAAGCGTTAATG
TCTGGCTTCTGATAAAGCGGGCCATGTTAAGGGCGGTTTTTTCCTGTTTGGTCACTGATGCCTCCGTGTA
AGGGGGATTTCTGTTCATGGGGGTAATGATACCGATGAAACGAGAGAGGATGCTCACGATACGGGTTACT
GATGATGAACATGCCCGGTTACTGGAACGTTGTGAGGGTAAACAACTGGCGGTATGGATGCGGCGGGACC
AGAGAAAAATCACTCAGGGTCAATGCCAGCGCTTCGTTAATACAGATGTAGGTGTTCCACAGGGTAGCCA
GCAGCATCCTGCGATGCAGATCCGGAACATAATGGTGCAGGGCGCTGACTTCCGCGTTTCCAGACTTTAC
GAAACACGGAAACCGAAGACCATTCATGTTGTTGCTCAGGTCGCAGACGTTTTGCAGCAGCAGTCGCTTC
ACGTTCGCTCGCGTATCGGTGATTCATTCTGCTAACCAGTAAGGCAACCCCGCCAGCCTAGCCGGGTCCT
CAACGACAGGAGCACGATCATGCGCACCCGTGGGGCCGCCATGCCGGCGATAATGGCCTGCTTCTCGCCG
AAACGTTTGGTGGCGGGACCAGTGACGAAGGCTTGAGCGAGGGCGTGCAAGATTCCGAATACCGCAAGCG
ACAGGCCGATCATCGTCGCGCTCCAGCGAAAGCGGTCCTCGCCGAAAATGACCCAGAGCGCTGCCGGCAC
CTGTCCTACGAGTTGCATGATAAAGAAGACAGTCATAAGTGCGGCGACGATAGTCATGCCCCGCGCCCAC
CGGAAGGAGCTGACTGGGTTGAAGGCTCTCAAGGGCATCGGTCGAGATCCCGGTGCCTAATGAGTGAGCT
AACTTACATTAATTGCGTTGCGCTCACTGCCCGCTTTCCAGTCGGGAAACCTGTCGTGCCAGCTGCATTA
ATGAATCGGCCAACGCGCGGGGAGAGGCGGTTTGCGTATTGGGCGCCAGGGTGGTTTTTCTTTTCACCAG
TGAGACGGGCAACAGCTGATTGCCCTTCACCGCCTGGCCCTGAGAGAGTTGCAGCAAGCGGTCCACGCTG
GTTTGCCCCAGCAGGCGAAAATCCTGTTTGATGGTGGTTAACGGCGGGATATAACATGAGCTGTCTTCGG
TATCGTCGTATCCCACTACCGAGATATCCGCACCAACGCGCAGCCCGGACTCGGTAATGGCGCGCATTGC
GCCCAGCGCCATCTGATCGTTGGCAACCAGCATCGCAGTGGGAACGATGCCCTCATTCAGCATTTGCATG
GTTTGTTGAAAACCGGACATGGCACTCCAGTCGCCTTCCCGTTCCGCTATCGGCTGAATTTGATTGCGAG
TGAGATATTTATGCCAGCCAGCCAGACGCAGACGCGCCGAGACAGAACTTAATGGGCCCGCTAACAGCGC
GATTTGCTGGTGACCCAATGCGACCAGATGCTCCACGCCCAGTCGCGTACCGTCTTCATGGGAGAAAATA
ATACTGTTGATGGGTGTCTGGTCAGAGACATCAAGAAATAACGCCGGAACATTAGTGCAGGCAGCTTCCA
CAGCAATGGCATCCTGGTCATCCAGCGGATAGTTAATGATCAGCCCACTGACGCGTTGCGCGAGAAGATT
GTGCACCGCCGCTTTACAGGCTTCGACGCCGCTTCGTTCTACCATCGACACCACCACGCTGGCACCCAGT
TGATCGGCGCGAGATTTAATCGCCGCGACAATTTGCGACGGCGCGTGCAGGGCCAGACTGGAGGTGGCAA
CGCCAATCAGCAACGACTGTTTGCCCGCCAGTTGTTGTGCCACGCGGTTGGGAATGTAATTCAGCTCCGC
CATCGCCGCTTCCACTTTTTCCCGCGTTTTCGCAGAAACGTGGCTGGCCTGGTTCACCACGCGGGAAACG
GTCTGATAAGAGACACCGGCATACTCTGCGACATCGTATAACGTTACTGGTTTCACATTCACCACCCTGA
ATTGACTCTCTTCCGGGCGCTATCATGCCATACCGCGAAAGGTTTTGCGCCATTCGATGGTGTCCGGGAT
CTCGACGCTCTCCCTTATGCGACTCCTGCATTAGGAAGCAGCCCAGTAGTAGGTTGAGGCCGTTGAGCAC
CGCCGCCGCAAGGAATGGTGCATGCAAGGAGATGGCGCCCAACAGTCCCCCGGCCACGGGGCCTGCCACC
ATACCCACGCCGAAACAAGCGCTCATGAGCCCGAAGTGGCGAGCCCGATCTTCCCCATCGGTGATGTCGG
CGATATAGGCGCCAGCAACCGCACCTGTGGCGCCGGTGATGCCGGCCACGATGCGTCCGGCGTAGAGGAT
CGAGATCTCGATCCCGCGAAATTAATACGACTCACTATAGGGGAATTGTGAGCGGATAACAATTCCCCTG
TAGAAATAATTTTGTTTAACTTTAAGAAGGAGATATACATATGGGTACCCACCACCACCACCACCACCCA
TGGTCTGGTGGTGAAGAACTGTTCGCTGGTATCGTTCCGGTTCTGATCGAACTGGACGGTGACGTTCACG
GTCACAAATTCTCTGTTCGTGGTGAAGGTGAAGGTGACGCTGACTACGGTAAACTGGAAATCAAATTCAT
CTGCACCACCGGTAAACTGCCGGTTCCGTGGCCGACCCTGGTTACCACCCTGTGCTACGGTATCCAGTGC
TTCGCTCGTTACCCGGAACACATGAAAATGAACGACTTCTTCAAATCTGCTATGCCGGAAGGTTACATCC
AGGAACGTACCATCCAGTTCCAGGACGACGGTAAATACAAAACCCGTGGTGAAGTTAAATTCGAAGGTGA
CACCCTGGTTAACCGTATCGAACTGAAAGGTAAAGACTTCAAAGAAGACGGTAACATCCTGGGTCACAAA
CTGGAATACTCTTTCAACTCTCACAACGTTTACATCCGTCCGGACAAAGCTAACAACGGTCTGGAAGCTA
ACTTCAAAACCCGTCACAACATCGAAGGTGGTGGTGTTCAGCTGGCTGACCACTACCAGACCAACGTTCC
GCTGGGTGACGGTCCGGTTCTGATCCCGATCAACCACTACCTGTCTACCCAGACCAAAATCTCTAAAGAC
CGTAACGAAGCTCGTGACCACATGGTTCTGCTGGAATCTTTCTCTGCTTGCTGCCACACCCACGGTATGG
ACGAACTGTACCGTGAAAACCTGTACTTCCAGGGGGGCGGTGTGCCGGGAGAAGGAGTCCCTGGTGTCGG
TGTCCCAGGCGTGGGTGTTCCGGGTGTGGGCGTTCCAGGCGTAGGCGTACCGGGCGCGGGTGTTCCTGGT
GCTGGTGTTCCGGGCGGCGGTGTTCCGGGGGGTGGCGTTCCGGGTGAAGGAGTACCAGGCGAAGGCGTGC
CGGGTGTCGGTGTCCCAGGCGTGGGTGTTCCGGGTGTGGGCGTTCCAGGCGTAGGCGTACCGGGCGCGGG
TGTTCCTGGTGCTGGTGTTCCGGGCGGCGGTGTTCCGGGGGGTGGCGTTCCGGGTGAAGGTTGCTAACTC
GAGTAAGATCCGGCTGCTAACAAAGCCCGAAAGGAAGCTGAGTTGGCTGCTGCCACCGCTGAGCAATAAC
TAGCATAACCCCTTGGGGCCTCTAAACGGGTCTTGAGGGGTTTTTTGCTGAAAGGAGGAACTATATCCGG
AT
