Features (pLannotate 1.2.2; 20 found; start..end, strand, type, name):
    203..252     +  CDS            SET1 (fragment): solubility-enhancement tag derived from T7 phage gene 10B
    260..307     +  terminator     T7 terminator: transcription terminator for bacteriophage T7 RNA polymerase
    344..772     +  rep_origin     f1 ori (sequence partly withheld): f1 bacteriophage origin of replication; arrow indicates direction of (+) strand synthesis
    825..882     +  promoter       AmpR promoter (fragment): bla
    891..1706    -  CDS            KanR: aminoglycoside phosphotransferase; aph(3')-Ia; confers resistance to kanamycin in bacteria or G418 (Geneticin®) in eukaryotes
   1828..2416    +  rep_origin     ori: high-copy-number ColE1/pMB1/pBR322/pUC origin of replication
   2602..2741    -  misc_feature   bom: basis of mobility region from pBR322
   2843..3034    -  CDS            rop: Rop protein, which maintains plasmids at low copy number; rop
   3051..3431    +  CDS            YPB1_ECOLX: Protein predicted: Swiss-Prot protein existence level 4. From Escherichia coli.
   3503..3794    -  CDS            TcR (fragment): tetracycline efflux protein; tet; confers resistance to tetracycline
   3809..3830    -  protein_bind   CAP binding site: CAP binding activates transcription in the presence of cAMP. E. coli catabolite activator protein
   3843..4925    -  CDS            lacI: lac repressor; lacI; The lac repressor binds to the lac operator to inhibit transcription in E. coli. This inhibition can be relieved by adding lactose or isopropyl-β-D-thiogalactopyranoside (IPTG).
   4926..5003    -  promoter       lacI promoter: lacI
   5011..5290    -  CDS            TcR (fragment): tetracycline efflux protein; tet; confers resistance to tetracycline
   5312..5330    +  promoter       T7 promoter: promoter for bacteriophage T7 RNA polymerase
   5331..5355    +  protein_bind   lac operator: The lac repressor binds to the lac operator to inhibit transcription in E. coli. This inhibition can be relieved by adding lactose or isopropyl-β-D-thiogalactopyranoside (IPTG). lac repressor encoded by lacI
   5370..5392    +  RBS            RBS: efficient ribosome binding site from bacteriophage T7 gene 10 (Olins and Rangwala, 1989)
   5408..5427    +  CDS            9xHis (fragment): 9xHis affinity tag
   5433..6143    +  CDS            TagGFP2: TagGFP2 is a basic (constitutively fluorescent) green fluorescent protein published in 2008, derived from Aequorea macrodactyla. It is reported to be a very rapidly-maturing monomer with low acid sensitivity.
   6144..6162    +  CDS            TEV site (fragment): tobacco etch virus (TEV) protease recognition and cleavage site
>Addgene plasmid #90474 | pET28a-HIS-TagGFP2-TEV-GGG-ELP(40nm)-Cys | addgene full sequence | sequence record 181091 | Addgene NGS Result
TGTTCCGGGGGGTGGCGTTCCGGGTGAAGGAGTACCAGGCGAAGGCGTGCCGGGTGTCGGTGTCCCAGGC
GTGGGTGTTCCGGGTGTGGGCGTTCCAGGCGTAGGCGTACCGGGCGCGGGTGTTCCTGGTGCTGGTGTTC
CGGGCGGCGGTGTTCCGGGGGGTGGCGTTCCGGGTGAAGGTTGCTAACTCGAGTAAGATCCGGCTGCTAA
CAAAGCCCGAAAGGAAGCTGAGTTGGCTGCTGCCACCGCTGAGCAATAACTAGCATAACCCCTTGGGGCC
TCTAAACGGGTCTTGAGGGGTTTTTTGCTGAAAGGAGGAACTATATCCGGATTGGCGAATGGG
[124 nt withheld, positions 344-467]
C
[91 nt withheld, positions 469-559]
A
[49 nt withheld, positions 561-609]
CCTTTGACGTTGGAGTCCACGTTCTTT
[37 nt withheld, positions 637-673]
ACCCTATCTCGGTCTATTCTTTTGATTTATAAGGGATTTTGCCGATTTCGGCCTATTGGTTAAAAAATGA
GCTGATTTAACAAAAATTTAACGCGAATTTTAACAAAATATTAACGCTTACAATTTAGGTGGCACTTTTC
GGGGAAATGTGCGCGGAACCCCTATTTGTTTATTTTTCTAAATACATTCAAATATGTATCCGCTCATGAA
TTAATTCTTAGAAAAACTCATCGAGCATCAAATGAAACTGCAATTTATTCATATCAGGATTATCAATACC
ATATTTTTGAAAAAGCCGTTTCTGTAATGAAGGAGAAAACTCACCGAGGCAGTTCCATAGGATGGCAAGA
TCCTGGTATCGGTCTGCGATTCCGACTCGTCCAACATCAATACAACCTATTAATTTCCCCTCGTCAAAAA
TAAGGTTATCAAGTGAGAAATCACCATGAGTGACGACTGAATCCGGTGAGAATGGCAAAAGTTTATGCAT
TTCTTTCCAGACTTGTTCAACAGGCCAGCCATTACGCTCGTCATCAAAATCACTCGCATCAACCAAACCG
TTATTCATTCGTGATTGCGCCTGAGCGAGACGAAATACGCGATCGCTGTTAAAAGGACAATTACAAACAG
GAATCGAATGCAACCGGCGCAGGAACACTGCCAGCGCATCAACAATATTTTCACCTGAATCAGGATATTC
TTCTAATACCTGGAATGCTGTTTTCCCGGGGATCGCAGTGGTGAGTAACCATGCATCATCAGGAGTACGG
ATAAAATGCTTGATGGTCGGAAGAGGCATAAATTCCGTCAGCCAGTTTAGTCTGACCATCTCATCTGTAA
CATCATTGGCAACGCTACCTTTGCCATGTTTCAGAAACAACTCTGGCGCATCGGGCTTCCCATACAATCG
ATAGATTGTCGCACCTGATTGCCCGACATTATCGCGAGCCCATTTATACCCATATAAATCAGCATCCATG
TTGGAATTTAATCGCGGCCTAGAGCAAGACGTTTCCCGTTGAATATGGCTCATAACACCCCTTGTATTAC
TGTTTATGTAAGCAGACAGTTTTATTGTTCATGACCAAAATCCCTTAACGTGAGTTTTCGTTCCACTGAG
CGTCAGACCCCGTAGAAAAGATCAAAGGATCTTCTTGAGATCCTTTTTTTCTGCGCGTAATCTGCTGCTT
GCAAACAAAAAAACCACCGCTACCAGCGGTGGTTTGTTTGCCGGATCAAGAGCTACCAACTCTTTTTCCG
AAGGTAACTGGCTTCAGCAGAGCGCAGATACCAAATACTGTCCTTCTAGTGTAGCCGTAGTTAGGCCACC
ACTTCAAGAACTCTGTAGCACCGCCTACATACCTCGCTCTGCTAATCCTGTTACCAGTGGCTGCTGCCAG
TGGCGATAAGTCGTGTCTTACCGGGTTGGACTCAAGACGATAGTTACCGGATAAGGCGCAGCGGTCGGGC
TGAACGGGGGGTTCGTGCACACAGCCCAGCTTGGAGCGAACGACCTACACCGAACTGAGATACCTACAGC
GTGAGCTATGAGAAAGCGCCACGCTTCCCGAAGGGAGAAAGGCGGACAGGTATCCGGTAAGCGGCAGGGT
CGGAACAGGAGAGCGCACGAGGGAGCTTCCAGGGGGAAACGCCTGGTATCTTTATAGTCCTGTCGGGTTT
CGCCACCTCTGACTTGAGCGTCGATTTTTGTGATGCTCGTCAGGGGGGCGGAGCCTATGGAAAAACGCCA
GCAACGCGGCCTTTTTACGGTTCCTGGCCTTTTGCTGGCCTTTTGCTCACATGTTCTTTCCTGCGTTATC
CCCTGATTCTGTGGATAACCGTATTACCGCCTTTGAGTGAGCTGATACCGCTCGCCGCAGCCGAACGACC
GAGCGCAGCGAGTCAGTGAGCGAGGAAGCGGAAGAGCGCCTGATGCGGTATTTTCTCCTTACGCATCTGT
GCGGTATTTCACACCGCAATGGTGCACTCTCAGTACAATCTGCTCTGATGCCGCATAGTTAAGCCAGTAT
ACACTCCGCTATCGCTACGTGACTGGGTCATGGCTGCGCCCCGACACCCGCCAACACCCGCTGACGCGCC
CTGACGGGCTTGTCTGCTCCCGGCATCCGCTTACAGACAAGCTGTGACCGTCTCCGGGAGCTGCATGTGT
CAGAGGTTTTCACCGTCATCACCGAAACGCGCGAGGCAGCTGCGGTAAAGCTCATCAGCGTGGTCGTGAA
GCGATTCACAGATGTCTGCCTGTTCATCCGCGTCCAGCTCGTTGAGTTTCTCCAGAAGCGTTAATGTCTG
GCTTCTGATAAAGCGGGCCATGTTAAGGGCGGTTTTTTCCTGTTTGGTCACTGATGCCTCCGTGTAAGGG
GGATTTCTGTTCATGGGGGTAATGATACCGATGAAACGAGAGAGGATGCTCACGATACGGGTTACTGATG
ATGAACATGCCCGGTTACTGGAACGTTGTGAGGGTAAACAACTGGCGGTATGGATGCGGCGGGACCAGAG
AAAAATCACTCAGGGTCAATGCCAGCGCTTCGTTAATACAGATGTAGGTGTTCCACAGGGTAGCCAGCAG
CATCCTGCGATGCAGATCCGGAACATAATGGTGCAGGGCGCTGACTTCCGCGTTTCCAGACTTTACGAAA
CACGGAAACCGAAGACCATTCATGTTGTTGCTCAGGTCGCAGACGTTTTGCAGCAGCAGTCGCTTCACGT
TCGCTCGCGTATCGGTGATTCATTCTGCTAACCAGTAAGGCAACCCCGCCAGCCTAGCCGGGTCCTCAAC
GACAGGAGCACGATCATGCGCACCCGTGGGGCCGCCATGCCGGCGATAATGGCCTGCTTCTCGCCGAAAC
GTTTGGTGGCGGGACCAGTGACGAAGGCTTGAGCGAGGGCGTGCAAGATTCCGAATACCGCAAGCGACAG
GCCGATCATCGTCGCGCTCCAGCGAAAGCGGTCCTCGCCGAAAATGACCCAGAGCGCTGCCGGCACCTGT
CCTACGAGTTGCATGATAAAGAAGACAGTCATAAGTGCGGCGACGATAGTCATGCCCCGCGCCCACCGGA
AGGAGCTGACTGGGTTGAAGGCTCTCAAGGGCATCGGTCGAGATCCCGGTGCCTAATGAGTGAGCTAACT
TACATTAATTGCGTTGCGCTCACTGCCCGCTTTCCAGTCGGGAAACCTGTCGTGCCAGCTGCATTAATGA
ATCGGCCAACGCGCGGGGAGAGGCGGTTTGCGTATTGGGCGCCAGGGTGGTTTTTCTTTTCACCAGTGAG
ACGGGCAACAGCTGATTGCCCTTCACCGCCTGGCCCTGAGAGAGTTGCAGCAAGCGGTCCACGCTGGTTT
GCCCCAGCAGGCGAAAATCCTGTTTGATGGTGGTTAACGGCGGGATATAACATGAGCTGTCTTCGGTATC
GTCGTATCCCACTACCGAGATATCCGCACCAACGCGCAGCCCGGACTCGGTAATGGCGCGCATTGCGCCC
AGCGCCATCTGATCGTTGGCAACCAGCATCGCAGTGGGAACGATGCCCTCATTCAGCATTTGCATGGTTT
GTTGAAAACCGGACATGGCACTCCAGTCGCCTTCCCGTTCCGCTATCGGCTGAATTTGATTGCGAGTGAG
ATATTTATGCCAGCCAGCCAGACGCAGACGCGCCGAGACAGAACTTAATGGGCCCGCTAACAGCGCGATT
TGCTGGTGACCCAATGCGACCAGATGCTCCACGCCCAGTCGCGTACCGTCTTCATGGGAGAAAATAATAC
TGTTGATGGGTGTCTGGTCAGAGACATCAAGAAATAACGCCGGAACATTAGTGCAGGCAGCTTCCACAGC
AATGGCATCCTGGTCATCCAGCGGATAGTTAATGATCAGCCCACTGACGCGTTGCGCGAGAAGATTGTGC
ACCGCCGCTTTACAGGCTTCGACGCCGCTTCGTTCTACCATCGACACCACCACGCTGGCACCCAGTTGAT
CGGCGCGAGATTTAATCGCCGCGACAATTTGCGACGGCGCGTGCAGGGCCAGACTGGAGGTGGCAACGCC
AATCAGCAACGACTGTTTGCCCGCCAGTTGTTGTGCCACGCGGTTGGGAATGTAATTCAGCTCCGCCATC
GCCGCTTCCACTTTTTCCCGCGTTTTCGCAGAAACGTGGCTGGCCTGGTTCACCACGCGGGAAACGGTCT
GATAAGAGACACCGGCATACTCTGCGACATCGTATAACGTTACTGGTTTCACATTCACCACCCTGAATTG
ACTCTCTTCCGGGCGCTATCATGCCATACCGCGAAAGGTTTTGCGCCATTCGATGGTGTCCGGGATCTCG
ACGCTCTCCCTTATGCGACTCCTGCATTAGGAAGCAGCCCAGTAGTAGGTTGAGGCCGTTGAGCACCGCC
GCCGCAAGGAATGGTGCATGCAAGGAGATGGCGCCCAACAGTCCCCCGGCCACGGGGCCTGCCACCATAC
CCACGCCGAAACAAGCGCTCATGAGCCCGAAGTGGCGAGCCCGATCTTCCCCATCGGTGATGTCGGCGAT
ATAGGCGCCAGCAACCGCACCTGTGGCGCCGGTGATGCCGGCCACGATGCGTCCGGCGTAGAGGATCGAG
ATCTCGATCCCGCGAAATTAATACGACTCACTATAGGGGAATTGTGAGCGGATAACAATTCCCCTGTAGA
AATAATTTTGTTTAACTTTAAGAAGGAGATATACATATGGGTACCCACCACCACCACCACCACCCATGGT
CTGGTGGTGAAGAACTGTTCGCTGGTATCGTTCCGGTTCTGATCGAACTGGACGGTGACGTTCACGGTCA
CAAATTCTCTGTTCGTGGTGAAGGTGAAGGTGACGCTGACTACGGTAAACTGGAAATCAAATTCATCTGC
ACCACCGGTAAACTGCCGGTTCCGTGGCCGACCCTGGTTACCACCCTGTGCTACGGTATCCAGTGCTTCG
CTCGTTACCCGGAACACATGAAAATGAACGACTTCTTCAAATCTGCTATGCCGGAAGGTTACATCCAGGA
ACGTACCATCCAGTTCCAGGACGACGGTAAATACAAAACCCGTGGTGAAGTTAAATTCGAAGGTGACACC
CTGGTTAACCGTATCGAACTGAAAGGTAAAGACTTCAAAGAAGACGGTAACATCCTGGGTCACAAACTGG
AATACTCTTTCAACTCTCACAACGTTTACATCCGTCCGGACAAAGCTAACAACGGTCTGGAAGCTAACTT
CAAAACCCGTCACAACATCGAAGGTGGTGGTGTTCAGCTGGCTGACCACTACCAGACCAACGTTCCGCTG
GGTGACGGTCCGGTTCTGATCCCGATCAACCACTACCTGTCTACCCAGACCAAAATCTCTAAAGACCGTA
ACGAAGCTCGTGACCACATGGTTCTGCTGGAATCTTTCTCTGCTTGCTGCCACACCCACGGTATGGACGA
ACTGTACCGTGAAAACCTGTACTTCCAGGGGGGCGGTGTGCCGGGAGAAGGAGTCCCTGGTGTCGGTGTC
CCAGGCGTGGGTGTTCCGGGTGTGGGCGTTCCAGGCGTAGGCGTACCGGGCGCGGGTGTTCCTGGTGCTG
GTGTTCCGGGCGGCGG
