>Addgene plasmid #90474 | pET28a-HIS-TagGFP2-TEV-GGG-ELP(40nm)-Cys | depositor partial sequence | sequence record 175180 | Reading Frame sequence - fully sequenced
ATGGGTACCCACCACCACCACCACCACCCATGGTCTGGTGGTGAAGAACTGTTCGCTGGTATCGTTCCGG
TTCTGATCGAACTGGACGGTGACGTTCACGGTCACAAATTCTCTGTTCGTGGTGAAGGTGAAGGTGACGC
TGACTACGGTAAACTGGAAATCAAATTCATCTGCACCACCGGTAAACTGCCGGTTCCGTGGCCGACCCTG
GTTACCACCCTGTGCTACGGTATCCAGTGCTTCGCTCGTTACCCGGAACACATGAAAATGAACGACTTCT
TCAAATCTGCTATGCCGGAAGGTTACATCCAGGAACGTACCATCCAGTTCCAGGACGACGGTAAATACAA
AACCCGTGGTGAAGTTAAATTCGAAGGTGACACCCTGGTTAACCGTATCGAACTGAAAGGTAAAGACTTC
AAAGAAGACGGTAACATCCTGGGTCACAAACTGGAATACTCTTTCAACTCTCACAACGTTTACATCCGTC
CGGACAAAGCTAACAACGGTCTGGAAGCTAACTTCAAAACCCGTCACAACATCGAAGGTGGTGGTGTTCA
GCTGGCTGACCACTACCAGACCAACGTTCCGCTGGGTGACGGTCCGGTTCTGATCCCGATCAACCACTAC
CTGTCTACCCAGACCAAAATCTCTAAAGACCGTAACGAAGCTCGTGACCACATGGTTCTGCTGGAATCTT
TCTCTGCTTGCTGCCACACCCACGGTATGGACGAACTGTACCGTGAAAACCTGTACTTCCAGGGGGGCGG
TGTGCCGGGAGAAGGAGTCCCTGGTGTCGGTGTCCCAGGCGTGGGTGTTCCGGGTGTGGGCGTTCCAGGC
GTAGGCGTACCGGGCGCGGGTGTTCCTGGTGCTGGTGTTCCGGGCGGCGGTGTTCCGGGGGGTGGCGTTC
CGGGTGAAGGAGTACCAGGCGAAGGCGTGCCGGGTGTCGGTGTCCCAGGCGTGGGTGTTCCGGGTGTGGG
CGTTCCAGGCGTAGGCGTACCGGGCGCGGGTGTTCCTGGTGCTGGTGTTCCGGGCGGCGGTGTTCCGGGG
GGTGGCGTTCCGGGTGAAGGTTGC
